Addgene plasmid #236487: pAPInt-mStayGold-G418
Purpose: Plasmid for deleting or C-terminally tagging endogenous genes with mStayGold and selection on G418.
Depositing lab: Daniel Lew. Depositing organization: Massachusetts Institute of Technology. Publication: Optimized vectors for genetic engineering of Aureobasidium pullulans. Colarusso AV, Williams AM, Gladfelter AS, Wirshing ACE, Lew DJ. Mol Biol Cell. 2025 Jun 1;36(6):mr5. doi: 10.1091/mbc.E25-02-0059. Epub 2025 Apr 9. PubMed 40202829.
Backbone
  Vector backbone: pFA6A
  Vector type: Yeast Expression
  Selectable markers: Neomycin (select with G418)
Growth in bacteria
  Bacterial resistance: Ampicillin, 100 μg/mL
  Growth temperature: 37°C
  Growth strain: DH5alpha
  Copy number: High Copy
Gene/Insert
  Gene/Insert name: mStayGold
  Species: Aureobasidium pullulans
  Mutation: Codon optimized for A. pullulans
  Cloning method: Gibson Cloning
Terms and licenses: Academic/Nonprofit Terms; Industry Terms: Not Available to Industry
How to cite: pAPInt-mStayGold-G418 was a gift from Daniel Lew (Addgene plasmid # 236487 ; http://n2t.net/addgene:236487 ; RRID:Addgene_236487)
