[The description below was written by a language model from this plasmid's Addgene catalogue record and pLannotate feature annotations shown in this document.]
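Description:
pAPInt-mStayGold-G418 is a 4,754-nt integration template plasmid built on the pFA6a backbone and designed for genome engineering of the fungus Aureobasidium pullulans. It is used either to delete endogenous genes or to tag them at the C-terminus with the green fluorescent protein mStayGold. In E. coli it is maintained at high copy through a ColE1/pUC-type origin and selected with ampicillin via the bla gene and its native promoter. The record shows no fungal replication origin, which fits a module intended to be integrated into the chromosome rather than maintained episomally. Short fragments annotated as lacI, rop and bom, together with the flanking T7 and SP6 promoters, are remnants of the backbone.

The payload follows the familiar pFA6a cassette layout, with both units on the same strand. The mStayGold coding sequence, codon optimized for A. pullulans, is not itself recognised in the automated annotation. It most likely occupies the unannotated region upstream of the S. cerevisiae ADH1 terminator, where a short hit labelled as a DsRed-Express2 fragment is probably a spurious match. No promoter is needed for the tag, since in-frame fusion places it under the control of the target gene. Downstream lies the selection marker, an aphA1 (nptI) aminoglycoside phosphotransferase gene that confers G418 resistance and ends with the Ashbya gossypii TEF terminator. The promoter driving this marker is not annotated or stated in the record. In typical use of pFA6a-type cassettes, the tag-plus-marker segment, or the marker alone for deletions, is combined with homology to the target locus, and integrants are selected on G418.
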