Features (pLannotate 1.2.2; 12 found; start..end, strand, type, name):
      1..589     +  rep_origin     ori: high-copy-number ColE1/pMB1/pBR322/pUC origin of replication
    772..825     +  CDS            lacI (fragment): lac repressor; lacI; The lac repressor binds to the lac operator to inhibit transcription in E. coli. This inhibition can be relieved by adding lactose or isopropyl-β-D-thiogalactopyranoside (IPTG).
    847..865     +  promoter       T7 promoter: promoter for bacteriophage T7 RNA polymerase
    909..1106    -  terminator     TEF terminator: Ashbya gossypii TEF terminator
   1115..1906    -  CDS            aphA1: KKA1_ECOLX - Also known as nptI. Protein inferred from homology: Swiss-Prot protein existence level 3. Resistance to kanamycin and structurally-related aminoglycosides, including amikacin. From Escherichia coli.
   2330..2517    -  terminator     ADH1 terminator: S. cerevisiae ADH1; transcription terminator for the S. cerevisiae alcohol dehydrogenase 1 (ADH1) gene
   3106..3127    -  CDS            DsRed-Express2 (fragment): noncytotoxic tetrameric variant of DsRed fluorescent protein (Strack et al., 2008) mammalian codon-optimized
   3255..3273    -  promoter       SP6 promoter: promoter for bacteriophage SP6 RNA polymerase
   3336..3387    -  misc_feature   bom (fragment): basis of mobility region from pBR322
   3489..3524    -  CDS            rop (fragment): Rop protein, which maintains plasmids at low copy number; rop
   3619..3723    +  promoter       AmpR promoter: bla
   3724..4584    +  CDS            AmpR: β-lactamase; bla; confers resistance to ampicillin, carbenicillin, and related antibiotics
>Addgene plasmid #236487 | pAPInt-mStayGold-G418 | addgene full sequence | sequence record 468406 | Addgene NGS Result
TTGAGATCCTTTTTTTCTGCGCGTAATCTGCTGCTTGCAAACAAAAAAACCACCGCTACCAGCGGTGGTT
TGTTTGCCGGATCAAGAGCTACCAACTCTTTTTCCGAAGGTAACTGGCTTCAGCAGAGCGCAGATACCAA
ATACTGTTCTTCTAGTGTAGCCGTAGTTAGGCCACCACTTCAAGAACTCTGTAGCACCGCCTACATACCT
CGCTCTGCTAATCCTGTTACCAGTGGCTGCTGCCAGTGGCGATAAGTCGTGTCTTACCGGGTTGGACTCA
AGACGATAGTTACCGGATAAGGCGCAGCGGTCGGGCTGAACGGGGGGTTCGTGCACACAGCCCAGCTTGG
AGCGAACGACCTACACCGAACTGAGATACCTACAGCGTGAGCTATGAGAAAGCGCCACGCTTCCCGAAGG
GAGAAAGGCGGACAGGTATCCGGTAAGCGGCAGGGTCGGAACAGGAGAGCGCACGAGGGAGCTTCCAGGG
GGAAACGCCTGGTATCTTTATAGTCCTGTCGGGTTTCGCCACCTCTGACTTGAGCGTCGATTTTTGTGAT
GCTCGTCAGGGGGGCGGAGCCTATGGAAAAACGCCAGCAACGCGGCCTTTTTACGGTTCCTGGCCTTTTG
CTGGCCTTTTGCTCACATGTTCTTTCCTGCGTTATCCCCTGATTCTGTGGATAACCGTATTACCGCCTTT
GAGTGAGCTGATACCGCTCGCCGCAGCCGAACGACCGAGCGCAGCGAGTCAGTGAGCGAGGAAGCGGAAG
AGCGCCCAATACGCAAACCGCCTCTCCCCGCGCGTTGGCCGATTCATTAATGCAGGTTAACCTGGCTTAT
CGAAATTAATACGACTCACTATAGGGAGACCGGCAGATCCGCGGCCGCATAGGCCACTAGTGGATCTGCA
GTATAGCGACCAGCATTCACATACGATTGACGCATGATATTACTTTCTGCGCACTTAACTTCGCATCTGG
GCAGATGATGTCGAGGCGAAAAAAAATATAAATCACGCTAACATTTGATTAAAATAGAACAACTACAATA
TAAAAAAACTATACAAATGACAAGTTCTTGAAAACAAGAATCTTTTTATTGTCAGTACTGACTAGAAGAA
CTCGTCGAGCATGAGGTGGAACTGGAGCTTGTTCATGTCCGGGTTGTCGATGCCGTACTTCTGGAAGAGG
CGCTTCTGGAGCGACGGCGAGAACTCGCCGAGGCAGTTCCAGAGGATGGCGAGGTCCTGGTAGCGGTCGG
CGATGCCGACGCGGCCGACGTCGATGCAGCCGATGAGCTTGCCCTCGTCGAAGATGAGGTTGTCGAGCGA
GAAGTCGCCGTGCGTGACGACCGAGTCCGGCGAGAACGGGAGGAGCTTGTGCATCTCCTTCCAGACCTGC
TCGACCGGCCAGCCGTTGCGCTCGTCGTCGAAGTCCGAGGCGTCGACGAGGCCGTTGTTCATGCGCGACT
GGGCCTGGGCGAGGCGGAAGACGCGGTCCGAGTTGAACGGGCAGTTGCAGACCGGGATCGAGTGGAGGCG
GCGGAGGAAGACGGCGAGGGCGTCGACGATGTTCTCGCCCGAGTCCGGGTACTCCTCGAGGACCTGGAAG
GCCGTCTTGCCCGGGATGGCCGTCGTGAGGAGCCAGGCGTCGTCCGGCGTGCGGATGAAGTGCTTGATCG
TCGGGAGCGGCATGAACTCCGTGAGCCAGTTGAGGCGGACCATCTCGTCCGTGACGTCGTTGGCGACCGA
GCCCTTGCCGTGCTTGAGGAAGAGCTCCGGGGCGTCCGGCTTGCCGTAGAGGCGGTAGATCGTGGCGCCC
GACTGGCCGACGTTGTCGCGGGACCACTTGTAGCCGTAGAGGTCGGCGTCCATGTTCGAGTTGAGGCGCG
GGCGCGAGACGTGCGTCTTCTCCTTGCCCATGAATTCTGCTGTGTAAGGTGTGCGTGAGAGAGAGGGTCG
TGAGTGAGTCTTGAAGAGAAACGTCAAAGCTTGAAGCGTAGCAGAATACGGAAAACGACTTGGGGGAATG
GCGAGGAGCGTCGCCTTTTATGCTCCAAGCGGAGACGATGAGGCCGATATTACAGTGGCTTAGTAGCGTG
TACAATATTTCCATAAAAGGCTACATGGTGAGTTTTTCACGTGACCGTAATTAGTCCCAATTAGGCTTTA
TTGTATATTGCTACTAAGCATCGTTAAATGACCTGCTCGAAGCTTCGTCTATAAAAGGCGGGCGTGTGTG
CGCTTCCCCCGCTACGTCTTTTTCACAAACACTTTGCGACTTGACCAAGACCTTTCACCCGCACCACCCT
GTTATCCCTAGCGGATCTGCCGGTAGAGGTGTGGTCAATAAGAGCGACCTCATACTATACCTGAGAAAGC
AACCTGACCTACAGGAAAGAGTTACTCAAGAATAAGAATTTTCGTTTTAAAACCTAAGAGTCACTTTAAA
ATTTGTATACACTTATTTTTTTTATAACTTATTTAATAATAAAAATCATAAATCATAAGAAATTCGCTTA
TTTAGAAGTGGCGCTCAGAGGTGGGCCTCGAGGGTCTCAGATTGGCAGATGTGGTCGCGCTCCTCGGTGT
CGTCCTTAGATTGGGTGTATTGCTTGCGGATCCAGTGGTAAGGGACGTCAGGGGCAGGTTGGTTGTGGAG
AGGCTTGCAGATGGTGTTTTGGTGGGCCTCGACGCACTTAGACTTGTCAGAGAGGAGAGGGTAGAGGAGG
GTGACAGGGCACTCGACGCCGTCGTCGCGAGGGATGTGTTGGACGTCGTTAGGGAGAGAGACGTTCATGT
CGCCGGTGAGGACAGGAGAGTTCTCCTTGAAGTCTTGGCCGGTGAACTCGACGATGTTGTGGTAGGTGCC
GTTCTTCATGAAGTGTTGGTGCTTGGCGTGGATAGAGCCGTCGCCCTTGTATTGGATGTGGCGGTCGTAG
GTGAAGCCCTCAGGCATGACCTCGTGGAACCAGTTCTTGAGGCCAGAAGGGTACTTGGTGTAGTACTTCA
TGCCGTAGCCGAAAGAGGTGCCGAGGGCGGCCCAAGACATAGGGAGCTTGCCAGAGGTGCAGACGTACTT
GCCCTTGTGAGAGCCCTCGTGAGAGTTGCCCTCGCCCTCGCCCTCGACGGTGAAAGACTTGCCGTTGATG
GTGCCCTTGAGTTGGAACTTGAAAGGGGTAGAGGCAGAACCAGAACCAGCACCGTCACCGATCCGTCGAC
CTGCAGCGTACGAAGCTTCAGCTGGCGGCCGCGTTCTATAGTGTCACCTAAATCGTATGTGTATGATACA
TAAGGTTATGTATTAATTGTAGCCGCGTTCTAACGACAATATGTCCATATGGTGCACTCTCAGTACAATC
TGCTCTGATGCCGCATAGTTAAGCCAGCCCCGACACCCGCCAACACCCGCTGACGCGCCCTGACGGGCTT
GTCTGCTCCCGGCATCCGCTTACAGACAAGCTGTGACCGTCTCCGGGAGCTGCATGTGTCAGAGGTTTTC
ACCGTCATCACCGAAACGCGCGAGACGAAAGGGCCTCGTGATACGCCTATTTTTATAGGTTAATGTCATG
ATAATAATGGTTTCTTAGACGTCAGGTGGCACTTTTCGGGGAAATGTGCGCGGAACCCCTATTTGTTTAT
TTTTCTAAATACATTCAAATATGTATCCGCTCATGAGACAATAACCCTGATAAATGCTTCAATAATATTG
AAAAAGGAAGAGTATGAGTATTCAACATTTCCGTGTCGCCCTTATTCCCTTTTTTGCGGCATTTTGCCTT
CCTGTTTTTGCTCACCCAGAAACGCTGGTGAAAGTAAAAGATGCTGAAGATCAGTTGGGTGCACGAGTGG
GTTACATCGAACTGGATCTCAACAGCGGTAAGATCCTTGAGAGTTTTCGCCCCGAAGAACGTTTTCCAAT
GATGAGCACTTTTAAAGTTCTGCTATGTGGCGCGGTATTATCCCGTATTGACGCCGGGCAAGAGCAACTC
GGTCGCCGCATACACTATTCTCAGAATGACTTGGTTGAGTACTCACCAGTCACAGAAAAGCATCTTACGG
ATGGCATGACAGTAAGAGAATTATGCAGTGCTGCCATAACCATGAGTGATAACACTGCGGCCAACTTACT
TCTGACAACGATCGGAGGACCGAAGGAGCTAACCGCTTTTTTGCACAACATGGGGGATCATGTAACTCGC
CTTGATCGTTGGGAACCGGAGCTGAATGAAGCCATACCAAACGACGAGCGTGACACCACGATGCCTGTAG
CAATGGCAACAACGTTGCGCAAACTATTAACTGGCGAACTACTTACTCTAGCTTCCCGGCAACAATTAAT
AGACTGGATGGAGGCGGATAAAGTTGCAGGACCACTTCTGCGCTCGGCCCTTCCGGCTGGCTGGTTTATT
GCTGATAAATCTGGAGCCGGTGAGCGTGGGTCTCGCGGTATCATTGCAGCACTGGGGCCAGATGGTAAGC
CCTCCCGTATCGTAGTTATCTACACGACGGGGAGTCAGGCAACTATGGATGAACGAAATAGACAGATCGC
TGAGATAGGTGCCTCACTGATTAAGCATTGGTAACTGTCAGACCAAGTTTACTCATATATACTTTAGATT
GATTTAAAACTTCATTTTTAATTTAAAAGGATCTAGGTGAAGATCCTTTTTGATAATCTCATGACCAAAA
TCCCTTAACGTGAGTTTTCGTTCCACTGAGCGTCAGACCCCGTAGAAAAGATCAAAGGATCTTC
